>Addgene plasmid #111142 | pCFD3-ovoD1 | depositor full sequence | sequence record 208995 | pCFD3-ovoD1 sequence 6250 bps
GAATTCTTTTTTGCTCACCTGTGATTGCTCCTACTCAAATACAAAAACATCAAATTTTCTGTCAATAAAG
CATATTTATTTATATTTATTTTACAGGAAAGAATTCCTTTTAAAGTGTATTTTAACCTATAATGAAAAAC
GATTAAAAAAAATACATAAAATAATTCGAAAATTTTTGAATAGCCCAGGTTGATAAAAATTCATTTCATA
CGTTTTATAACTTATGCCCCTAAGTATTTTTTGACCATAGTGTTTCAATTCTACATTAATTTTACAGAGT
AGAATGAAACGCCACCTACTCAGCCAAGAGGCGAAAAGGTTAGCTCGCCAAGCAGAGAGGGCGCCAGTGC
TCACTACTTTTTATAATTCTCAACTTCTTTTTCCAGACTCAGTTCGTATATATAGACCTATTTTCAATTT
AACGTCGAAAAAGAGATGCCCGCAGAGGTTTTAGAGCTAGAAATAGCAAGTTAAAATAAGGCTAGTCCGT
TATCAACTTGAAAAAGTGGCACCGAGTCGGTGCTTTTTTGCCTACCTGGAGCCTGAGAGTTGTTCAATAA
AATAAAAATGTTTCGTTTTTTTGCTTTCGCCAGTATTTATTATTTTTCATCAATATGTATTCAATTTGGT
ATGTATTTAGTAATTGTAATATATAGACAATGGTTTTCCGTTGACGTACATACATCTGACGTGTGTTTAT
TTAGACATAATAGTTATGTTTTCACATCTTTTTAATGTTCGCTTAATGCGTATGCATTCTAGACAATTGT
GCTCGGCAACAGTATATTTGTGGTGTGCCAACCAACAACCTGCAGGAGCTCCAGCTTTTGTTCCCTTTAG
TGAGGGTTAATTGCGCGCTTGGCGTAATCATGGTCATAGCTGTTTCCTGTGTGAAATTGTTATCCGCTCA
CAATTCCACACAACATACGAGCCGGAAGCATAAAGTGTAAAGCCTGGGGTGCCTAATGAGTGAGCTAACT
CACATTAATTGCGTTGCGCTCACTGCCCGCTTTCCAGTCGGGAAACCTGTCGTGCCAGCTGCATTAATGA
ATCGGCCAACGCGCGGGGAGAGGCGGTTTGCGTATTGGGCGCTCTTCCGCTTCCTCGCTCACTGACTCGC
TGCGCTCGGTCGTTCGGCTGCGGCGAGCGGTATCAGCTCACTCAAAGGCGGTAATACGGTTATCCACAGA
ATCAGGGGATAACGCAGGAAAGAACATGTGAGCAAAAGGCCAGCAAAAGGCCAGGAACCGTAAAAAGGCC
GCGTTGCTGGCGTTTTTCCATAGGCTCCGCCCCCCTGACGAGCATCACAAAAATCGACGCTCAAGTCAGA
GGTGGCGAAACCCGACAGGACTATAAAGATACCAGGCGTTTCCCCCTGGAAGCTCCCTCGTGCGCTCTCC
TGTTCCGACCCTGCCGCTTACCGGATACCTGTCCGCCTTTCTCCCTTCGGGAAGCGTGGCGCTTTCTCAT
AGCTCACGCTGTAGGTATCTCAGTTCGGTGTAGGTCGTTCGCTCCAAGCTGGGCTGTGTGCACGAACCCC
CCGTTCAGCCCGACCGCTGCGCCTTATCCGGTAACTATCGTCTTGAGTCCAACCCGGTAAGACACGACTT
ATCGCCACTGGCAGCAGCCACTGGTAACAGGATTAGCAGAGCGAGGTATGTAGGCGGTGCTACAGAGTTC
TTGAAGTGGTGGCCTAACTACGGCTACACTAGAAGGACAGTATTTGGTATCTGCGCTCTGCTGAAGCCAG
TTACCTTCGGAAAAAGAGTTGGTAGCTCTTGATCCGGCAAACAAACCACCGCTGGTAGCGGTGGTTTTTT
TGTTTGCAAGCAGCAGATTACGCGCAGAAAAAAAGGATCTCAAGAAGATCCTTTGATCTTTTCTACGGGG
TCTGACGCTCAGTGGAACGAAAACTCACGTTAAGGGATTTTGGTCATGAGATTATCAAAAAGGATCTTCA
CCTAGATCCTTTTAAATTAAAAATGAAGTTTTAAATCAATCTAAAGTATATATGAGTAAACTTGGTCTGA
CAGTTACCAATGCTTAATCAGTGAGGCACCTATCTCAGCGATCTGTCTATTTCGTTCATCCATAGTTGCC
TGACTCCCCGTCGTGTAGATAACTACGATACGGGAGGGCTTACCATCTGGCCCCAGTGCTGCAATGATAC
CGCGAGACCCACGCTCACCGGCTCCAGATTTATCAGCAATAAACCAGCCAGCCGGAAGGGCCGAGCGCAG
AAGTGGTCCTGCAACTTTATCCGCCTCCATCCAGTCTATTAATTGTTGCCGGGAAGCTAGAGTAAGTAGT
TCGCCAGTTAATAGTTTGCGCAACGTTGTTGCCATTGCTACAGGCATCGTGGTGTCACGCTCGTCGTTTG
GTATGGCTTCATTCAGCTCCGGTTCCCAACGATCAAGGCGAGTTACATGATCCCCCATGTTGTGCAAAAA
AGCGGTTAGCTCCTTCGGTCCTCCGATCGTTGTCAGAAGTAAGTTGGCCGCAGTGTTATCACTCATGGTT
ATGGCAGCACTGCATAATTCTCTTACTGTCATGCCATCCGTAAGATGCTTTTCTGTGACTGGTGAGTACT
CAACCAAGTCATTCTGAGAATAGTGTATGCGGCGACCGAGTTGCTCTTGCCCGGCGTCAATACGGGATAA
TACCGCGCCACATAGCAGAACTTTAAAAGTGCTCATCATTGGAAAACGTTCTTCGGGGCGAAAACTCTCA
AGGATCTTACCGCTGTTGAGATCCAGTTCGATGTAACCCACTCGTGCACCCAACTGATCTTCAGCATCTT
TTACTTTCACCAGCGTTTCTGGGTGAGCAAAAACAGGAAGGCAAAATGCCGCAAAAAAGGGAATAAGGGC
GACACGGAAATGTTGAATACTCATACTCTTCCTTTTTCAATATTATTGAAGCATTTATCAGGGTTATTGT
CTCATGAGCGGATACATATTTGAATGTATTTAGAAAAATAAACAAATAGGGGTTCCGCGCACATTTCCCC
GAAAAGTGCCACCTAAATTGTAAGCGTTAATATTTTGTTAAAATTCGCGTTAAATTTTTGTTAAATCAGC
TCATTTTTTAACCAATAGGCCGAAATCGGCAAAATCCCTTATAAATCAAAAGAATAGACCGAGATAGGGT
[37 nt withheld, positions 3151-3187]
AAAGAACGTGGACTCCAACGTCAAAGG
[49 nt withheld, positions 3215-3263]
T
[91 nt withheld, positions 3265-3355]
G
[124 nt withheld, positions 3357-3480]
CCCATTCGCCATTCAGGCTGCGCAACTGTTGGGAAGGGCGATCGGTGCGGGCCTCTTCGCTATTACGCCA
GCTGGCGAAAGGGGGATGTGCTGCAAGGCGATTAAGTTGGGTAACGCCAGGGTTTTCCCAGTCACGACGT
TGTAAAACGACGGCCAGTGAATTGTAATACGACTCACTATAGGGCGAATTGGGTACAAGCTTGGATTTAT
TTTGTTATGTTATATGTATTATATGTCAGACATAAAGAAAAGGAACACATCAAATGTGATAACAAAGACT
AAACAAGTAATTTTATTACACCAAAACGACAAAACAGTAGGCAGAACAAACAACGCATAGCCAAACATTG
ACGAATTGGATACCCTGCCGATTGTCAGACACTTTTGTTGATCAGTTTCTTGCGAATGGTCTCGTCCAGC
GGTGGAATCGCCTCGCGGGGAATCAGAAAAGTGGACAGATTGAACAGATCCAGAAACACCTTGTACCGAT
CACTGAAACCAAAAAAAAACAAAGGGAGAACAGTTTGAGTTCATTGATCCCCGATATAATCACATCTGCG
ATGATCACCTGAGAGTGGAGCGCAGATATTGATATCCAGACGAGCCACCAGTGCCCAACTGTTGGGATCC
AATCATGCGTTGCACCATGATCACGTGATTGTCTGCGGCGGGAATAGAAAGTATTTGGTTAGGAAAACCA
GTCTTAAACATAAGATATATTTATAAAAGAGTATCAAAGAATGCAATACTTACATCTCCACTTGGTTATT
AACGAGTCGATGTCCATGAGCAGGGTGAGCAACTGGTGTGGTTGGCTGAACCTGGGTTCATCCCTATAGA
AGGTGATCATGATGGCTCCCTGAAGGGCACGATGGCTAAACCGGCGATCCCCACGACGCACCAGTGCATC
GTGCACTGCCGGATCAAAGATGGAGCGATACACCTCGCGTCGCTTCTCAATGTCCATGAGGCGGTAGTTT
TTCGCCTTCTCCACGGGCTCCTCCATGGCGCTCTGTACCTGCGCCTCCAGGAATCGATCGACGCTCTCCT
GAAACTTGGCCCAGAAGTTGAAGCCACTCTCCTCCAGTCCGGGCGTCCTCTCCAGCCATCGCTGCACTAG
CTCCAGTAGCGAGGGATCTTTCTCCGAGTTGCGAATCGAGTTCCGCGCCTCCTCGTCGCTAAAGACATCC
GAGTACTTCTGGTTGTATCTCACCCGCTGCTCTGTCAGAACTCCCAGCTTGTTCTCGATCAAACGGAACT
GCAGCGACTGAAAACCAGATGCGGGTGCCAGGTACTTGCGGAAGTCCATGAAGTCTAGCGGGGTCATGGT
CTCCAGAATGGGCACTTGGTCCACCAGGAGCTGTACAAAGGAAGTTATAAACGGATTTTGGTAAGAGATT
CAGAAAGCACTCACTTTTAGAATCAGAACCACTCGGTTCAGTCGCTTGACAATCTCCAGCGTCTTGGTTT
CATCGATGACCTCTGCATCCAACATGTCTCGTATGGAGTCGAACTCAAAGATGATCTGCTTGAACCAAAG
CTCGTAGGCTGTGGCGAAGGTACTTAAATGCCATTGAGTGTTGTCATCAAAGTTGTAAACCTACTCACCC
TGGTGCGTGATGATGAACAGATGCTCATCGTGCACGGGTCGCTTGTCCTCCTCGGACAGCATACACTGGG
CATCCAGCAGTTTGTCCAGCATCAGATACTCTCCATAGATTTTGCCCACTTCCGTGGTTAATGGCACCGC
CGAATCATCGTGATCGTTTCTGTATGGGTTTGAATTGAATCGCAGAACTGAAGATCGATTGGCATTCCTG
GACAGCACGTGCTGGTGCTCACCCGTTTCCTGCATAGGGACAGCTCATGGTGCACAGCTCAGATCAGATC
GTGACTCCTCGAGCGGCGGATGCTGGCGAACTGATCTCCGCCAGCGGACCGGAGATGAGACCCCAGCGAA
CCGATAACAGAGCGAGAGAGCTCCAGTTCCGACTGATTGCACAGTCGGTGATCTGGGCGATGGGCACTGC
CAGATAGGCTGGGAATTATCAATCACTTGAGGTGAAAGTGCGGCGCACACAAATCCAAGCTTGATATCAT
CGATCTCGAGGCTGCATCCAACGCGTTGGGAGCTCTCCGGATCAATTCGGCTTCAGGTACCGTCGACGAT
GTAGGTCACGGTCTCGAAGCCGCGGTGCGGGTGCCAGGGCGTGCCCTTGGGCTCCCCGGGCGCGTACTCC
ACCTCACCCATCTGGTCCATCATGATGAACGGGTCGAGGTGGCGGTAGTTGATCCCGGCGAACGCGCGGC
GCACCGGGAAGCCCTCGCCCTCGAAACCGCTGGGCGCGGTGGTCACGGTGAGCACGGGACGTGCGACGGC
GTCGGCTGGGTGCGGATACGCGGGGCAGCGTCAGCGGGTTCTCGACGGTCACGGCGGGCATGTCGACAAG
CCGAATTGATCCACTAGAAGGCCTAATTCGGTACACTAGTTGGCCACGTAATAAGTGTGCGTTGAATTTA
TTCGCAAAAACATTGCATATTTTCGGCAAAGTAAAATTTTGTTGCATACCTTATCAAAAAATAAGTGCTG
CATACTTTTTAGAGAAACCAAATAATTTTTTATTGCATACCCGTTTTTAATAAAATACATTGCATACCCT
CTTTTAATAAAAAATATTGCATACTTTGACGAAACAAATTTTCGTTGCATACCCAATAAAAGATTATTAT
ATTGCATACCCGTTTTTAATAAAATACATTGCATAGATCT
Features (pLannotate 1.2.2; 17 found; start..end, strand, type, name):
      7..427     +  promoter       dU6-3 promoter: RNA polymerase III promoter for Drosophila U6-3 snRNA (Port et al., 2014)
    448..523     +  misc_RNA       gRNA scaffold: guide RNA scaffold for the Streptococcus pyogenes CRISPR/Cas9 system
    764..809     +  protein_bind   gypsy insulator (fragment): chromatin insulator from Drosophila Su(Hw), CP190, and Mod(mdg4)67.2
    834..852     -  promoter       T3 promoter: promoter for bacteriophage T3 RNA polymerase
    897..913     -  protein_bind   lac operator: The lac repressor binds to the lac operator to inhibit transcription in E. coli. This inhibition can be relieved by adding lactose or isopropyl-β-D-thiogalactopyranoside (IPTG). lac repressor encoded by lacI
    921..951     -  promoter       lac promoter: promoter for the E. coli lac operon
    966..987     -  protein_bind   CAP binding site: CAP binding activates transcription in the presence of cAMP. E. coli catabolite activator protein
   1000..1092    -  CDS            lacI (fragment): lac repressor; lacI; The lac repressor binds to the lac operator to inhibit transcription in E. coli. This inhibition can be relieved by adding lactose or isopropyl-β-D-thiogalactopyranoside (IPTG).
   1275..1863    -  rep_origin     ori: high-copy-number ColE1/pMB1/pBR322/pUC origin of replication
   2034..2894    -  CDS            AmpR: β-lactamase; bla; confers resistance to ampicillin, carbenicillin, and related antibiotics
   2895..2999    -  promoter       AmpR promoter: bla
   3052..3480    -  rep_origin     f1 ori (sequence partly withheld): f1 bacteriophage origin of replication; arrow indicates direction of (+) strand synthesis
   3485..3642    -  CDS            lacZα (fragment): LacZα fragment of β-galactosidase; lacZ fragment
   3645..3663    +  promoter       T7 promoter: promoter for bacteriophage T7 RNA polymerase
   3855..5348    -  CDS            vermilion (fragment): tryptophan oxygenase selectable marker, required to synthesize the brown eye pigment in Drosophila
   5663..5732    +  protein_bind   attB: attB site for the φC31 integrase (Groth et al., 2000) phage φC31 integrase
   5975..6245    +  protein_bind   gypsy insulator (fragment): chromatin insulator from Drosophila Su(Hw), CP190, and Mod(mdg4)67.2
