>Addgene plasmid #111142 | pCFD3-ovoD1 | addgene full sequence | sequence record 211391 | Addgene NGS Result
CTCGAAGCCGCGGTGCGGGTGCCAGGGCGTGCCCTTGGGCTCCCCGGGCGCGTACTCCACCTCACCCATC
TGGTCCATCATGATGAACGGGTCGAGGTGGCGGTAGTTGATCCCGGCGAACGCGCGGCGCACCGGGAAGC
CCTCGCCCTCGAAACCGCTGGGCGCGGTGGTCACGGTGAGCACGGGACGTGCGACGGCGTCGGCTGGTGC
GGATACGCGGGGCAGCGTCAGCGGGTTCTCGACGGTCACGGCGGGCATGTCGACAAGCCGAATTGATCCA
CTAGAAGGCCTAATTCGGTACACTAGTTGGCCACGTAATAAGTGTGCGTTGAATTTATTCGCAAAAACAT
TGCATATTTTCGGCAAAGTAAAATTTTGTTGCATACCTTATCAAAAAATAAGTGCTGCATACTTTTTAGA
GAAACCAAATAATTTTTTATTGCATACCCGTTTTTAATAAAATACATTGCATACCCTCTTTTAATAAAAA
ATATTGCATACTTTGACGAAACAAATTTTCGTTGCATACCCAATAAAAGATTATTATATTGCATACCCGT
TTTTAATAAAATACATTGCATACCCTCTTTTAATAAAGAATATTGCATACGTTGACGAAACAAATTTTCG
TTGCATACCCAATAAAAGATTATTATATTGCATACCTTTTCTTGCCATACCATTTAGCCGATCAATTGAG
ATCTGAATTCTTTTTTGCTCACCTGTGATTGCTCCTACTCAAATACAAAAACATCAAATTTTCTGTCAAT
AAAGCATATTTATTTATATTTATTTTACAGGAAAGAATTCCTTTTAAAGTGTATTTTAACCTATAATGAA
AAACGATTAAAAAAAATACATAAAATAATTCGAAAATTTTTGAATAGCCCAGGTTGATAAAAATTCATTT
CATACGTTTTATAACTTATGCCCCTAAGTATTTTTTGACCATAGTGTTTCAATTCTACATTAATTTTACA
GAGTAGAATGAAACGCCACCTACTCAGCCAAGAGGCGAAAAGGTTAGCTCGCCAAGCAGAGAGGGCGCCA
GTGCTCACTACTTTTTATAATTCTCAACTTCTTTTTCCAGACTCAGTTCGTATATATAGACCTATTTTCA
ATTTAACGTCGAAAAAGAGATGCCCGCAGAGGTTTTAGAGCTAGAAATAGCAAGTTAAAATAAGGCTAGT
CCGTTATCAACTTGAAAAAGTGGCACCGAGTCGGTGCTTTTTTGCCTACCTGGAGCCTGAGAGTTGTTCA
ATAAAATAAAAATGTTTCGTTTTTTTGCTTTCGCCAGTATTTATTATTTTTCATCAATATGTATTCAATT
TGGTATGTATTTAGTAATTGTAATATATAGACAATGGTTTTCCGTTGACGTACATACATCTGACGTGTGT
TTATTTAGACATAATAGTTATGTTTTCACATCTTTTTAATGTTCGCTTAATGCGTATGCATTCTAGACAA
TTGTGCTCGGCAACAGTATATTTGTGGTGTGCCAACCAACAACCTGCAGGAGCTCCAGCTTTTGTTCCCT
TTAGTGAGGGTTAATTGCGCGCTTGGCGTAATCATGGTCATAGCTGTTTCCTGTGTGAAATTGTTATCCG
CTCACAATTCCACACAACATACGAGCCGGAAGCATAAAGTGTAAAGCCTGGGGTGCCTAATGAGTGAGCT
AACTCACATTAATTGCGTTGCGCTCACTGCCCGCTTTCCAGTCGGGAAACCTGTCGTGCCAGCTGCATTA
ATGAATCGGCCAACGCGCGGGGAGAGGCGGTTTGCGTATTGGGCGCTCTTCCGCTTCCTCGCTCACTGAC
TCGCTGCGCTCGGTCGTTCGGCTGCGGCGAGCGGTATCAGCTCACTCAAAGGCGGTAATACGGTTATCCA
CAGAATCAGGGGATAACGCAGGAAAGAACATGTGAGCAAAAGGCCAGCAAAAGGCCAGGAACCGTAAAAA
GGCCGCGTTGCTGGCGTTTTTCCATAGGCTCCGCCCCCCTGACGAGCATCACAAAAATCGACGCTCAAGT
CAGAGGTGGCGAAACCCGACAGGACTATAAAGATACCAGGCGTTTCCCCCTGGAAGCTCCCTCGTGCGCT
CTCCTGTTCCGACCCTGCCGCTTACCGGATACCTGTCCGCCTTTCTCCCTTCGGGAAGCGTGGCGCTTTC
TCATAGCTCACGCTGTAGGTATCTCAGTTCGGTGTAGGTCGTTCGCTCCAAGCTGGGCTGTGTGCACGAA
CCCCCCGTTCAGCCCGACCGCTGCGCCTTATCCGGTAACTATCGTCTTGAGTCCAACCCGGTAAGACACG
ACTTATCGCCACTGGCAGCAGCCACTGGTAACAGGATTAGCAGAGCGAGGTATGTAGGCGGTGCTACAGA
GTTCTTGAAGTGGTGGCCTAACTACGGCTACACTAGAAGAACAGTATTTGGTATCTGCGCTCTGCTGAAG
CCAGTTACCTTCGGAAAAAGAGTTGGTAGCTCTTGATCCGGCAAACAAACCACCGCTGGTAGCGGTGGTT
TTTTTGTTTGCAAGCAGCAGATTACGCGCAGAAAAAAAGGATCTCAAGAAGATCCTTTGATCTTTTCTAC
GGGGTCTGACGCTCAGTGGAACGAAAACTCACGTTAAGGGATTTTGGTCATGAGATTATCAAAAAGGATC
TTCACCTAGATCCTTTTAAATTAAAAATGAAGTTTTAAATCAATCTAAAGTATATATGAGTAAACTTGGT
CTGACAGTTACCAATGCTTAATCAGTGAGGCACCTATCTCAGCGATCTGTCTATTTCGTTCATCCATAGT
TGCCTGACTCCCCGTCGTGTAGATAACTACGATACGGGAGGGCTTACCATCTGGCCCCAGTGCTGCAATG
ATACCGCGAGACCCACGCTCACCGGCTCCAGATTTATCAGCAATAAACCAGCCAGCCGGAAGGGCCGAGC
GCAGAAGTGGTCCTGCAACTTTATCCGCCTCCATCCAGTCTATTAATTGTTGCCGGGAAGCTAGAGTAAG
TAGTTCGCCAGTTAATAGTTTGCGCAACGTTGTTGCCATTGCTACAGGCATCGTGGTGTCACGCTCGTCG
TTTGGTATGGCTTCATTCAGCTCCGGTTCCCAACGATCAAGGCGAGTTACATGATCCCCCATGTTGTGCA
AAAAAGCGGTTAGCTCCTTCGGTCCTCCGATCGTTGTCAGAAGTAAGTTGGCCGCAGTGTTATCACTCAT
GGTTATGGCAGCACTGCATAATTCTCTTACTGTCATGCCATCCGTAAGATGCTTTTCTGTGACTGGTGAG
TACTCAACCAAGTCATTCTGAGAATAGTGTATGCGGCGACCGAGTTGCTCTTGCCCGGCGTCAATACGGG
ATAATACCGCGCCACATAGCAGAACTTTAAAAGTGCTCATCATTGGAAAACGTTCTTCGGGGCGAAAACT
CTCAAGGATCTTACCGCTGTTGAGATCCAGTTCGATGTAACCCACTCGTGCACCCAACTGATCTTCAGCA
TCTTTTACTTTCACCAGCGTTTCTGGGTGAGCAAAAACAGGAAGGCAAAATGCCGCAAAAAAGGGAATAA
GGGCGACACGGAAATGTTGAATACTCATACTCTTCCTTTTTCAATATTATTGAAGCATTTATCAGGGTTA
TTGTCTCATGAGCGGATACATATTTGAATGTATTTAGAAAAATAAACAAATAGGGGTTCCGCGCACATTT
CCCCGAAAAGTGCCACCTG
[124 nt withheld, positions 3730-3853]
C
[91 nt withheld, positions 3855-3945]
A
[49 nt withheld, positions 3947-3995]
CCTTTGACGTTGGAGTCCACGTTCTTT
[37 nt withheld, positions 4023-4059]
ACCCTATCTCGGTCTATTCTTTTGATTTATAAGGGATTTTGCCGATTTCGGCCTATTGGTTAAAAAAATG
AGCTGATTTAACAAAAATTTAACGCGAATTTTAACAAAATATTAACGCTTACAATTTCCATTCGCCATTC
AGGCTGCGCAACTGTTGGGAAGGGCGATCGGTGCGGGCCTCTTCGCTATTACGCCAGCTGGCGAAAGGGG
GATGTGCTGCAAGGCGATTAAGTTGGGTAACGCCAGGGTTTTCCCAGTCACGACGTTGTAAAACGACGGC
CAGTGAGCGCGCGTAATACGACTCACTATAGGGCGAATTGGGTACAAGCTTGGATTTATTTTGTTATGTT
ATATGTATTATATGTCAGACATAAAGAAAAGGAACACATCAAATGTGATAACAAAGACTAAACAAGTAAT
TTTATTACACCAAAACGACAAAACAGTAGGCAGAACAAACAACGCATAGCCAAACATTGACGAATTGGAT
ACCCTGCCGATTGTCAGACACTTTTGTTGATCAGTTTCTTGCGAATGGTCTCGTCCAGCGGTGGAATCGC
CTCGCGGGGAATCAGAAAAGTGGACAGATTGAACAGATCCAGAAACACCTTGTACCGATCACTGAAACCA
AAAAAAAACAAAGGGAGAACAGTTTGAGTTCATTGATCCCCGATATAATCACATCTGCGATGATCACCTG
AGAGTGGAGCGCAGATATTGATATCCAGACGAGCCACCAGTGCCCAACTGTTGGGATCCAATCATGCGTT
GCACCATGATCACGTGATTGTCTGCGGCGGGAATAGAAAGTATTTGGTTAGGAAAACCAGTCTTAAACAT
AAGATATATTTATAAAAGAGTATCAAAGAATGCAATACTTACATCTCCACTTGGTTATTAACGAGTCGAT
GTCCATGAGCAGGGTGAGCAACTGGTGTGGTTGGCTGAACCTGGGTTCATCCCTATAGAAGGTGATCATG
ATGGCTCCCTGAAGGGCACGATGGCTAAACCGGCGATCCCCACGACGCACCAGTGCATCGTGCACTGCCG
GATCAAAGATGGAGCGATACACCTCGCGTCGCTTCTCAATGTCCATGAGGCGGTAGTTTTTCGCCTTCTC
CACGGGCTCCTCCATGGCGCTCTGTACCTGCGCCTCCAGGAATCGATCGACGCTCTCCTGAAACTTGGCC
CAGAAGTTGAAGCCACTCTCCTCCAGTCCGGGCGTCCTCTCCAGCCATCGCTGCACTAGCTCCAGTAGCG
AGGGATCTTTCTCCGAGTTGCGAATCGAGTTCCGCGCCTCCTCGTCGCTAAAGACATCCGAGTACTTCTG
GTTGTATCTCACCCGCTGCTCTGTCAGAACTCCCAGCTTGTTCTCGATCAAACGGAACTGCAGCGACTGA
AAACCAGATGCGGGTGCCAGGTACTTGCGGAAGTCCATGAAGTCTAGCGGGGTCATGGTCTCCAGAATGG
GCACTTGGTCCACCAGGAGCTGTACAAAGGAAGTTATAAACGGATTTTGGTAAGAGATTCAGAAAGCACT
CACTTTTAGAATCAGAACCACTCGGTTCAGTCGCTTGACAATCTCCAGCGTCTTGGTTTCATCGATGACC
TCTGCATCCAACATGTCTCGTATGGAGTCGAACTCAAAGATGATCTGCTTGAACCAAAGCTCGTAGGCTG
TGGCGAAGGTACTTAAATGCCATTGAGTGTTGTCATCAAAGTTGTAAACCTACTCACCCTGGTGCGTGAT
GATGAACAGATGCTCATCGTGCACGGGTCGCTTGTCCTCCTCGGACAGCATACACTGGGCATCCAGCAGT
TTGTCCAGCATCAGATACTCTCCATAGATTTTGCCCACTTCCGTGGTTAATGGCACCGCCGAATCATCGT
GATCGTTTCTGTATGGGTTTGAATTGAATCGCAGAACTGAAGATCGATTGGCATTCCTGGACAGCACGTG
CTGGTGCTCACCCGTTTCCTGCATAGGGACAGCTCATGGTGCACAGCTCAGATCAGATCGTGACTCCTCG
AGCGGCGGATGCTGGCGAACTGATCTCCGCCAGCGGACCGGAGATGAGACCCCAGCGAACCGATAACAGA
GCGAGAGAGCTCCAGTTCCGACTGATTGCACAGTCGGTGATCTGGGCGATGGGCACTGCCAGATAGGCTG
GGAATTATCAATCACTTGAGGTGAAAGTGCGGCGCACACAAATCCAAGCTTGATATCATCGATCTCGAGG
CTGCATCCAACGCGTTGGGAGCTCTCCGGATCAATTCGGCTTCAGGTACCGTCGACGATGTAGGTCACGG
T
Features (pLannotate 1.2.2; 17 found; start..end, strand, type, name):
      1..70      +  protein_bind   attB: attB site for the φC31 integrase (Groth et al., 2000) phage φC31 integrase
    312..697     +  protein_bind   gypsy insulator: chromatin insulator from Drosophila Su(Hw), CP190, and Mod(mdg4)67.2
    711..1131    +  promoter       dU6-3 promoter: RNA polymerase III promoter for Drosophila U6-3 snRNA (Port et al., 2014)
   1152..1227    +  misc_RNA       gRNA scaffold: guide RNA scaffold for the Streptococcus pyogenes CRISPR/Cas9 system
   1468..1513    +  protein_bind   gypsy insulator (fragment): chromatin insulator from Drosophila Su(Hw), CP190, and Mod(mdg4)67.2
   1538..1556    -  promoter       T3 promoter: promoter for bacteriophage T3 RNA polymerase
   1601..1617    -  protein_bind   lac operator: The lac repressor binds to the lac operator to inhibit transcription in E. coli. This inhibition can be relieved by adding lactose or isopropyl-β-D-thiogalactopyranoside (IPTG). lac repressor encoded by lacI
   1625..1655    -  promoter       lac promoter: promoter for the E. coli lac operon
   1670..1691    -  protein_bind   CAP binding site: CAP binding activates transcription in the presence of cAMP. E. coli catabolite activator protein
   1704..1796    -  CDS            lacI (fragment): lac repressor; lacI; The lac repressor binds to the lac operator to inhibit transcription in E. coli. This inhibition can be relieved by adding lactose or isopropyl-β-D-thiogalactopyranoside (IPTG).
   1979..2567    -  rep_origin     ori: high-copy-number ColE1/pMB1/pBR322/pUC origin of replication
   2738..3598    -  CDS            AmpR: β-lactamase; bla; confers resistance to ampicillin, carbenicillin, and related antibiotics
   3599..3703    -  promoter       AmpR promoter: bla
   3730..4088    +  rep_origin     f1 ori (sequence partly withheld): f1 bacteriophage origin of replication; arrow indicates direction of (+) strand synthesis
   4190..4345    -  CDS            lacZα (fragment): LacZα fragment of β-galactosidase; lacZ fragment
   4353..4371    +  promoter       T7 promoter: promoter for bacteriophage T7 RNA polymerase
   4563..6056    -  CDS            vermilion (fragment): tryptophan oxygenase selectable marker, required to synthesize the brown eye pigment in Drosophila
