[The description below was written by a language model from this plasmid's Addgene catalogue record and pLannotate feature annotations shown in this document.]
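Description:
pCFD3-ovoD1 is a Drosophila CRISPR guide RNA expression plasmid built on the pCFD3 backbone. It carries a single 20-nt spacer directed against the ovoD1 mutant allele of the D. melanogaster ovo gene. The spacer was cloned between BbsI sites that were destroyed in the process. It sits between the Drosophila U6:3 RNA polymerase III promoter and the Streptococcus pyogenes Cas9 gRNA scaffold, so the construct produces a complete sgRNA but encodes no Cas9, which must be supplied separately. In bacteria the plasmid replicates from a high-copy ColE1/pUC-type origin and is selected with ampicillin through the β-lactamase gene. An f1 origin and remnants of a cloning-vector polylinker region (lac promoter/operator, lacZα and lacI fragments, T3 and T7 promoters) are also annotated but play no role in the payload.

For use in flies, the backbone carries a φC31 attB site, which allows integrase-mediated insertion into genomic attP landing sites. It also carries a vermilion marker (tryptophan oxygenase, annotated as a fragment), whose eye-colour rescue can identify transformants. Gypsy insulator sequences flank the sgRNA cassette and can help shield it from chromosomal position effects. The associated publication title describes ovoD co-selection as a method for enriching CRISPR/Cas9-edited alleles in Drosophila, and this guide serves as the ovoD1-targeting component of that approach.

Two sequence records are available and start at different positions on the circle. The depositor's sequence is 6,250 nt, matching the catalogue size, while the repository's sequencing result is 6,370 nt. They share the same set of features, but the upstream gypsy insulator is annotated as longer in the sequenced version, and the f1 origin differs in annotated orientation and extent.
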