Addgene plasmid #111142: pCFD3-ovoD1
Purpose: Expresses U6:3-sgRNA targeting ovoD1 mutation in Drosophila melanogaster
Depositing lab: Norbert Perrimon. Depositing organization: Harvard Medical School. Publication: ovo(D) Co-selection: A Method for Enriching CRISPR/Cas9-Edited Alleles in Drosophila. Ewen-Campen B, Perrimon N. G3 (Bethesda). 2018 Jul 31;8(8):2749-2756. doi: 10.1534/g3.118.200498. PubMed 29934375.
Backbone
  Vector backbone: pCFD3
  Backbone size w/o insert (bp): 6230
  Total vector size (bp): 6250
  Vector type: Insect Expression, CRISPR
Growth in bacteria
  Bacterial resistance: Ampicillin, 100 μg/mL
  Growth temperature: 37°C
  Growth strain: DH5alpha
  Copy number: Unknown
Gene/Insert
  Gene/Insert name: pCFD3-ovoD1
  gRNA/shRNA sequence: AAAAAGAGATGCCCGCAGAG
  Species: D. melanogaster (fly)
  Entrez Gene: ovo (a.k.a. Dmel_CG6824, CG15467, CG6824, Dmel\CG6824, Fs(1)K1103, Fs(1)K1237, Fs(1)K155, OVO, Ovo, Ovo-D, Shv, Svb, Svb/Ovo, fs(1)K1237, fs(1)M1, fs(1)M38, ovo/shavenbaby, ovo/svb, ovoD, svb, svb/ovo)
  Promoter: U6:3
  Cloning method: Restriction Enzyme; 5′ cloning site BbsI (destroyed during cloning); 3′ cloning site BbsI (destroyed during cloning)
  Sequencing primers: 5′ TCGAAAATTTTTGAATAGCCCAGGT
Terms and licenses: Academic/Nonprofit Terms; Industry Terms: Not Available to Industry
How to cite: pCFD3-ovoD1 was a gift from Norbert Perrimon (Addgene plasmid # 111142 ; http://n2t.net/addgene:111142 ; RRID:Addgene_111142)
